>Addgene plasmid #203941 | pC0.389 | addgene full sequence | sequence record 406808 | Addgene NGS Result
GTGGCTCTTCAGTGGACGAAAGGGCCTCGTGATACGCCTATTTTTATAGGTTAATGTCATGATAATAATG
GTTTCTTAGACGTCAGGTGGCACTTTTCGGGGAAATGTGCGCGGAACCCCTATTTGTTTATTTTTCTAAA
TACATTCAAATATGTATCCGCTCATGAGACAATAACCCTGATAAATGCTTCAATAATATTGAAAAAGGAA
GAGTATGCGCTCACGCAACTGGTCCAGAACCTTGACCGAACGCAGCGGTGGTAACGGCGCAGTGGCGGTT
TTCATGGCTTGTTATGACTGTTTTTTTTTGGGGTACAGTCTATGCCTCGGGCATCCAAGCAGCAAGCGCG
TTACGCCGTGGGTCGATGTTTGATGTTATGGAGCAGCAACGATGTTACGCAGCAGGGCAGTCGCCCTAAA
ACAAAGTTAAACATCATGAGGGAAGCGGTGATCGCCGAAGTATCGACTCAACTATCAGAGGTAGTTGGCG
TCATCGAGCGCCATCTCGAACCGACGTTGCTGGCCGTACATTTGTACGGCTCCGCAGTGGATGGCGGCCT
GAAGCCACACAGCGATATTGATTTGCTGGTTACGGTGACCGTAAGGCTTGATGAAACAACGCGGCGAGCT
TTGATCAACGACCTTTTGGAAACTTCGGCTTCCCCTGGAGAGAGCGAGATTCTCCGCGCTGTAGAAGTCA
CCATTGTTGTGCACGACGACATCATTCCGTGGCGTTATCCAGCTAAGCGCGAACTGCAATTTGGAGAATG
GCAGCGCAATGACATTCTTGCAGGTATCTTCGAGCCAGCCACGATCGACATTGATCTGGCTATCTTGCTG
ACAAAAGCAAGAGAACATAGCGTTGCCTTGGTAGGTCCAGCGGCGGAGGAACTCTTTGATCCGGTTCCTG
AACAGGATCTATTTGAGGCGCTAAATGAAACCTTAACGCTATGGAACTCGCCGCCCGACTGGGCTGGCGA
TGAGCGAAATGTAGTGCTTACGTTGTCCCGCATTTGGTACAGCGCAGTAACCGGCAAAATCGCGCCGAAG
GATGTCGCTGCCGACTGGGCAATGGAGCGCCTGCCGGCCCAGTATCAGCCCGTCATACTTGAAGCTAGAC
AGGCTTATCTTGGACAAGAAGAAGATCGCTTGGCCTCGCGCGCAGATCAGTTGGAAGAATTTGTCCATTA
CGTAAAAGGCGAGATCACCAAGGTAGTCGGCAAATAACTGTCAGACCAAGTTTACTCATATATACTTTAG
ATTGATTTAAAACTTCATTTTTAATTTAAAAGGATCTAGGTGAAGATCCTTTTTGATAATCTCATGACCA
AAATCCCTTAACGTGAGTTTTCGTTCCACTGAGCGTCAGACCCCGTAGAAAAGATCAAAGGATCTTCTTG
AGATCCTTTTTTTCTGCGCGTAATCTGCTGCTTGCAAACAAAAAAACCACCGCTACCAGCGGTGGTTTGT
TTGCCGGATCAAGAGCTACCAACTCTTTTTCCGAAGGTAACTGGCTTCAGCAGAGCGCAGATACCAAATA
CTGTTCTTCTAGTGTAGCCGTAGTTAGGCCACCACTTCAAGAACTCTGTAGCACCGCCTACATACCTCGC
TCTGCTAATCCTGTTACCAGTGGCTGCTGCCAGTGGCGATAAGTCGTGTCTTACCGGGTTGGACTCAAGA
CGATAGTTACCGGATAAGGCGCAGCGGTCGGGCTGAACGGGGGGTTCGTGCACACAGCCCAGCTTGGAGC
GAACGACCTACACCGAACTGAGATACCTACAGCGTGAGCTATGAGAAAGCGCCACGCTTCCCGAAGGGAG
AAAGGCGGACAGGTATCCGGTAAGCGGCAGGGTCGGAACAGGAGAGCGCACGAGGGAGCTTCCAGGGGGA
AACGCCTGGTATCTTTATAGTCCTGTCGGGTTTCGCCACCTCTGACTTGAGCGTCGATTTTTGTGATGCT
CGTCAGGGGGGCGGAGCCTATGGAAAAACGCCAGCAACGCGGCCTTTTTACGGTTCCTGGCCTTTTGCTG
GCCTTTTGCTCACATGTTCTTTCCTGCGTTATCCCCTGATTCTGTGGATAACCGTATTACCGCCTTTGAG
TGAGCTGATACCGCTCGCCGCAGCCGAACGACCGAGCGCAGCGAGTCAGTGAGCGAGGAAGCGGAAGAGC
GCCCAATACGCAAACCGCCTCTCCCCGCGCGTTGGCCGATTCATTAATCACTCTGTGGTCTCAGCTTTGC
TAATTTCTATATCCATGATCAACACCCTAAATCTTAAGGGATTAAGCTTCTTACAAATCTTTGAAATCTT
GTCTCAATTAAGTTGTAATTCCTTCTAAAACATCGTCCGTAAGGTCATAAAGATCACTTAGTTTTTGCAA
TTTTTCATCGGAAGCTTCCCAGAAACCGCGCCCATGGGCTTCCAACATTCGCCCGACAATATTCCGGAAA
GCTTCGGGGTTGGCCTCTCGCAATTTTTGCGCCATGGCTGCATCAAGGGCATAGGTATCTGCGGCTTGGT
CATAGACCCATTGATCCTGGAAATCGACTGTACCGCCCCAACCGATTAAAGCTGTCATTCGCTGGGAAAT
TTCATAGGCTCCCCCAGACCCCTGATCGGCCATTGCCTCAGCCCACTTGGGGTTGAGCAGCTTAGAGCGA
TATTCCATGCGCAGCACCGATTCTAATTTTCGGGGCGTTGTGTCCTTCGAGAAACTTTCCACAAAGCTGG
CCGTAACGGTTTTACCGCTGGCATTTTCCGCCGCTTTTTTCAGCCCCCCGGTATTGGCGTAGTATTCCTG
GATATCTGTCAGGCCATATTCCACGGAGTCAATTTCTTGCACGAGGCGATCGCCTGTTTGGAGTAATTTT
TTCAAGACCTCCGGGCGTGCCTGACCCTTATCATTGCGGCCATAGCTGTATTGATTGCGGCCTTCCCAGG
TTTTCGCCAGTTCATCGCTGTTGTCCCAGTTGCCTTCGACGATTTGATCATTCACCAGGGAGCCAAAATC
CCCGGCAGGATTGGAGAAGAGGCGGGCGGTGGTATTTTCGACTCCTTCGGCCTGGAGTTCGAGACTGTGT
TTGCGGATAAAATTTTGGGCAGGATCTTCGTCTACGGTGGCGGCCCGGTGGAATAGATCATCGAGTAGTT
CAATAATGTTGACAAAGCTATCCCGAACGCTTGAGACCACGAA
Features (pLannotate 1.2.2; 6 found; start..end, strand, type, name):
    110..214     +  promoter       AmpR promoter: bla
    205..285     -  CDS            int (fragment): INT2_ECOLX - Protein inferred from homology: Swiss-Prot protein existence level 3. Putative integrase believed to be involved in the insertion of antibiotic resistance genes into plasmids and transposons. From Escherichia coli.
    373..429     +  CDS            GmR (fragment): gentamycin acetyltransferase; aacC1; confers resistance to gentamycin
    436..1224    +  CDS            aadA: S3AD_ECOLX - Experimental evidence at protein level: Swiss-Prot protein existence level 1. Mediates bacterial resistance to the antibiotics streptomycin and spectinomycin. From Escherichia coli.
   1398..1986    +  rep_origin     ori: high-copy-number ColE1/pMB1/pBR322/pUC origin of replication
   2169..2218    +  CDS            lacI (fragment): lac repressor; lacI; The lac repressor binds to the lac operator to inhibit transcription in E. coli. This inhibition can be relieved by adding lactose or isopropyl-β-D-thiogalactopyranoside (IPTG).
