[The description below was written by a language model from this plasmid's Addgene catalogue record and pLannotate feature annotations shown in this document.]
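Description:
pC0.389 is a small (about 3.2 kb) synthetic-biology part plasmid from a toolkit for engineering the fast-growing cyanobacterium Synechococcus sp. PCC 11901, described by the depositor as compatible with the CyanoGate modular cloning kit. It is propagated in E. coli as a high-copy plasmid on a ColE1/pUC-type origin and selected with spectinomycin. Resistance is provided by an aadA aminoglycoside adenylyltransferase gene, which lies downstream of a bla (AmpR) promoter annotation. Short fragments annotated as an integrase, a gentamicin acetyltransferase and lacI flank these elements. They are most likely non-functional remnants of the integron-derived resistance cassette and of the backbone's cloning history. The record does not name a specific backbone.

The payload is "mrr DOWN", the genomic sequence flanking the downstream side of the Mrr restriction endonuclease gene (FEK30_09380) in PCC 11901. The automated feature table does not annotate this insert, presumably because it is native cyanobacterial sequence absent from standard feature databases. It probably occupies the unannotated region after the origin, but its exact boundaries are not given, and the cloning sites are recorded as unknown. The part carries no promoter, reporter or tag of its own.

The plasmid is a homology-arm module. Paired with a corresponding upstream flank and assembled around a cargo cassette and selection marker, it would direct homologous recombination into the mrr locus. The depositor designates that locus a neutral site for chromosomal integration, and using it would also disrupt or replace the endonuclease gene.
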