Addgene plasmid #203941: pC0.389
Purpose: Down Flank. Neutral site. Down flanking sequence of restriction endonuclease Mrr (FEK30_09380) in Synechococcus sp. PCC 11901.
Depositing lab: Alistair McCormick. Depositing organization: University of Edinburgh. Publication: A toolbox to engineer the highly productive cyanobacterium Synechococcus sp. PCC 11901. Victoria AJ, Selao TT, Moreno-Cabezuelo JA, Mills LA, Gale GAR, Lea-Smith DJ, McCormick AJ. Plant Physiol. 2024 May 7:kiae261. doi: 10.1093/plphys/kiae261. PubMed 38713768.
Backbone
  Vector backbone: n/a
  Vector type: Synthetic Biology
Growth in bacteria
  Bacterial resistance: Spectinomycin, 50 μg/mL
  Growth temperature: 37°C
  Growth strain: DH5alpha
  Copy number: High Copy
Gene/Insert
  Gene/Insert name: mrr DOWN
  Species: Synechococcus sp. PCC 11901
  Cloning method: Restriction Enzyme; 5′ cloning site unknown (unknown if destroyed)
Terms and licenses: Academic/Nonprofit Terms; Industry Terms: Not Available to Industry
Depositor comments: 11901 toolkit compatible with CyanoGate Kit
How to cite: pC0.389 was a gift from Alistair McCormick (Addgene plasmid # 203941 ; http://n2t.net/addgene:203941 ; RRID:Addgene_203941)
